Addgene plasmid #154137: pEG02
Purpose: This plasmid carries fucO and aldA under the control of P_thrC3 promoter, which is used for study about Improving ethylene glycol utilization in Escherichia coli fermentation.
Depositing lab: Kang Zhou. Depositing organization: National University of Singapore. Publication: Improving ethylene glycol utilization in Escherichia coli fermentation. Panda S, Fung V, Zhou J, Liang H, Zhou K. Biochemical Engineering Journal 10.1016/j.bej.2021.107957.
Backbone
  Vector backbone: p15A-cam-P_thrC3
  Backbone size w/o insert (bp): 2886
  Total vector size (bp): 5498
  Vector type: Bacterial Expression
Growth in bacteria
  Bacterial resistance: Chloramphenicol, 25 μg/mL
  Growth temperature: 37°C
  Growth strain: DH5alpha
  Copy number: Low Copy
Gene/Insert
  Gene/Insert name: fucO, aldA
  Species: Escherichia coli str. K-12 substr. MG1655
  Insert size (bp): 2612
  GenBank ID: 947273, 945672
  Promoter: P_thrC3
  Cloning method: Ligation Independent Cloning
  Sequencing primers: 5′ gctaacagaatgattctgaacgaaacg; 3′ agactgtaaataaaccacctgg
Terms and licenses: Academic/Nonprofit Terms; Industry Terms: Not Available to Industry
How to cite: pEG02 was a gift from Kang Zhou (Addgene plasmid # 154137 ; http://n2t.net/addgene:154137 ; RRID:Addgene_154137)
