[The description below was written by a language model from this plasmid's Addgene catalogue record and pLannotate feature annotations shown in this document.]
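Description:
pEG02 is a low-copy bacterial expression plasmid of about 5.5 kb built on the p15A-cam-P_thrC3 backbone for use in Escherichia coli. It replicates from the p15A origin, which is compatible with ColE1-type plasmids, so it can coexist with a second vector in the same cell. It is selected with chloramphenicol through a chloramphenicol acetyltransferase gene driven by its own cat promoter. The feature table also picks up several short fragments (insA, bom, an RSF-like origin piece, a tetracycline-resistance remnant and a small pheA segment). These appear to be backbone remnants or partial similarity hits rather than functional elements.

The payload is a roughly 2.6 kb insert carrying two genes from E. coli K-12 MG1655, fucO and aldA, arranged in tandem on the same strand and recorded as under the control of the P_thrC3 promoter. The annotation places a threonine operon leader element upstream, consistent with a thr-derived promoter region. This is followed by a strong ribosome binding site from bacteriophage T7 gene 10 immediately before fucO, with aldA beginning shortly after the fucO stop, which suggests operon-style co-expression. FucO is the lactaldehyde/propanediol oxidoreductase, which can oxidise ethylene glycol to glycolaldehyde. AldA is an aldehyde dehydrogenase acting on lactaldehyde and other aldehydes, and it can convert glycolaldehyde to glycolate. Together they provide an entry route for ethylene glycol into central metabolism. The record describes the plasmid as a tool for studying and improving ethylene glycol utilisation in E. coli fermentation. No tags or reporters are annotated.
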