Features (pLannotate 1.2.2; 12 found; start..end, strand, type, name):
    190..309     +  ncRNA          Thr leader (sequence partly withheld): Accession: RF00506 - Threonine operon leader
    346..368     +  RBS            RBS: efficient ribosome binding site from bacteriophage T7 gene 10 (Olins and Rangwala, 1989)
    376..1521    +  CDS            fucO: FUCO_ECOLI - Experimental evidence at protein level: Swiss-Prot protein existence level 1. From Escherichia coli (strain K12).
   1554..2990    +  CDS            aldA: ALDA_ECOLI - Also known as ald. Experimental evidence at protein level: Swiss-Prot protein existence level 1. Acts on lactaldehyde as well as other aldehydes. From Escherichia coli (strain K12).
   3078..3167    +  CDS            pheA (fragment): CMPDT_ECOLI - Experimental evidence at protein level: Swiss-Prot protein existence level 1. Catalyzes the Claisen rearrangement of chorismate to prephenate and the decarboxylation/dehydration of prephenate to phenylpyruvate. From Escherichia coli (strain K12).
   3407..4066    -  CDS            CmR: chloramphenicol acetyltransferase; cat; confers resistance to chloramphenicol
   4067..4169    -  promoter       cat promoter: promoter of the E. coli cat gene encoding chloramphenicol acetyltransferase
   4394..4450    +  CDS            insA (fragment): INA1_SHIDY - Protein inferred from homology: Swiss-Prot protein existence level 3. Absolutely required for transposition of IS1. From Shigella dysenteriae.
   4446..4472    +  misc_feature   bom (fragment): basis of mobility region from pBR322
   4571..4626    -  rep_origin     RSF ori (fragment): Plasmids containing the RSF 1030 origin of replication can be propagated in E. coli cells that contain additional plasmids with compatible origins.
   4714..5259    -  rep_origin     p15A ori: Plasmids containing the medium-copy-number p15A origin of replication can be propagated in E. coli cells that contain a second plasmid with the ColE1 origin.
   5412..5481    -  CDS            TcR (fragment): tetracycline efflux protein; tet; confers resistance to tetracycline
>Addgene plasmid #154137 | pEG02 | addgene full sequence | sequence record 332114 | Addgene NGS Result
AGCTTTTCATTCTGACTGCAACGGGCAATATGTCTCTGTGTGGATTAAAAAAAGAGTGTCTGATAGCAGC
TTCTGAACTGGTTACCTGCCGTGAGTAAATTAAAATTTTATTGACTTAGGTCACTAAATACTTTAACCAA
TATAGGCATAGCGCACAGACAGATAAAAATTACAGAGTACACAACATCC
[63 nt withheld, positions 190-252]
TGACGCGTACAGGAAACACAGAAAAAAGCCCGCACCTGACAGTGCGGGCTTTTTTTTCGACCAAAGGTAA
CGAGGTAACAACCTAGAAATAATTTTGTTTAACTTTAAGAAGGAGATATACATATGGCTAACAGAATGAT
TCTGAACGAAACGGCATGGTTTGGTCGGGGTGCTGTTGGGGCTTTAACCGATGAGGTGAAACGCCGTGGT
TATCAGAAGGCGCTGATCGTCACCGATAAAACGCTGGTGCAATGCGGCGTGGTGGCGAAAGTGACCGATA
AGATGGATGCTGCAGGGCTGGCATGGGCGATTTACGACGGCGTAGTGCCCAACCCAACAATTACTGTCGT
CAAAGAAGGGCTCGGTGTATTCCAGAATAGCGGCGCGGATTACCTGATCGCTATTGGTGGTGGTTCTCCA
CAGGATACTTGTAAAGCGATTGGCATTATCAGCAACAACCCGGAGTTTGCCGATGTGCGTAGCCTGGAAG
GGCTTTCCCCGACCAATAAACCCAGTGTACCGATTCTGGCAATTCCTACCACAGCAGGTACTGCGGCAGA
AGTGACCATTAACTACGTGATCACTGACGAAGAGAAACGGCGCAAGTTTGTTTGCGTTGATCCGCATGAT
ATCCCGCAGGTGGCGTTTATTGACGCTGACATGATGGATGGTATGCCTCCAGCGCTGAAAGCTGCGACGG
GTGTCGATGCGCTCACTCATGCTATTGAGGGGTATATTACCCGTGGCGCGTGGGCGCTAACCGATGCACT
GCACATTAAAGCGATTGAAATCATTGCTGGGGCGCTGCGAGGATCGGTTGCTGGTGATAAGGATGCCGGA
GAAGAAATGGCGCTCGGGCAGTATGTTGCGGGTATGGGCTTCTCGAATGTTGGGTTAGGGTTGGTGCATG
GTATGGCGCATCCACTGGGCGCGTTTTATAACACTCCACACGGTGTTGCGAACGCCATCCTGTTACCGCA
TGTCATGCGTTATAACGCTGACTTTACCGGTGAGAAGTACCGCGATATCGCGCGCGTTATGGGCGTGAAA
GTGGAAGGTATGAGCCTGGAAGAGGCGCGTAATGCCGCTGTTGAAGCGGTGTTTGCTCTCAACCGTGATG
TCGGTATTCCGCCACATTTGCGTGATGTTGGTGTACGCAAGGAAGACATTCCGGCACTGGCGCAGGCGGC
ACTGGATGATGTTTGTACCGGTGGCAACCCGCGTGAAGCAACGCTTGAGGATATTGTAGAGCTTTACCAT
ACCGCCTGGTAACCGTTCATTTATCACAAAAGGATTGTTCGATGTCAGTACCCGTTCAACATCCTATGTA
TATCGATGGACAGTTTGTTACCTGGCGTGGAGACGCATGGATTGATGTGGTAAACCCTGCTACAGAGGCT
GTCATTTCCCGCATACCCGATGGTCAGGCCGAGGATGCCCGTAAGGCAATCGATGCAGCAGAACGTGCAC
AACCAGAATGGGAAGCGTTGCCTGCTATTGAACGCGCCAGTTGGTTGCGCAAAATCTCCGCCGGGATCCG
CGAACGCGCCAGTGAAATCAGTGCGCTGATTGTTGAAGAAGGGGGCAAGATCCAGCAGCTGGCTGAAGTC
GAAGTGGCTTTTACTGCCGACTATATCGATTACATGGCGGAGTGGGCACGGCGTTACGAGGGCGAGATTA
TTCAAAGCGATCGTCCAGGAGAAAATATTCTTTTGTTTAAACGTGCGCTTGGTGTGACTACCGGCATTCT
GCCGTGGAACTTCCCGTTCTTCCTCATTGCCCGCAAAATGGCTCCCGCTCTTTTGACCGGTAATACCATC
GTCATTAAACCTAGTGAATTTACGCCAAACAATGCGATTGCATTCGCCAAAATCGTCGATGAAATAGGCC
TTCCGCGCGGCGTGTTTAACCTTGTACTGGGGCGTGGTGAAACCGTTGGGCAAGAACTGGCGGGTAACCC
AAAGGTCGCAATGGTCAGTATGACAGGCAGCGTCTCTGCAGGTGAGAAGATCATGGCGACTGCGGCGAAA
AACATCACCAAAGTGTGTCTGGAATTGGGGGGTAAAGCACCAGCTATCGTAATGGACGATGCCGATCTTG
AACTGGCAGTCAAAGCCATCGTTGATTCACGCGTCATTAATAGTGGGCAAGTGTGTAACTGTGCAGAACG
TGTTTATGTACAGAAAGGCATTTATGATCAGTTCGTCAATCGGCTGGGTGAAGCGATGCAGGCGGTTCAA
TTTGGTAACCCCGCTGAACGCAACGACATTGCGATGGGGCCGTTGATTAACGCCGCGGCGCTGGAAAGGG
TCGAGCAAAAAGTGGCGCGCGCAGTAGAAGAAGGGGCGAGAGTGGCGTTCGGTGGCAAAGCGGTAGAGGG
GAAAGGATATTATTATCCGCCGACATTGCTGCTGGATGTTCGCCAGGAAATGTCGATTATGCATGAGGAA
ACCTTTGGCCCGGTGCTGCCAGTTGTCGCATTTGACACGCTGGAAGATGCTATCTCAATGGCTAATGACA
GTGATTACGGCCTGACCTCATCAATCTATACCCAAAATCTGAACGTCGCGATGAAAGCCATTAAAGGGCT
GAAGTTTGGTGAAACTTACATCAACCGTGAAAACTTCGAAGCTATGCAAGGCTTCCACGCCGGATGGCGT
AAATCCGGTATTGGCGGCGCAGATGGTAAACATGGCTTGCATGAATATCTGCAGACCCAGGTGGTTTATT
TACAGTCTTGATGGGCTGAAGGGTTTAAGCGAAGACGAACAATAAGGCCTCCCAAATCGGGGGGCCTTTT
TTATTGATAACAAAAAGGCAACACTATGACATCGGAAAACCCGTTACTGGCGCTGCGAGAGAAAATCAGC
GCGCTGGATGAAAAATTATTAGCGTTACTGGCAGAGAGGCGCGAATTCAAACAGAAAGGCCATGGGCTGG
CCTCAGGCATTTGAGAAGCACACGGTCACACTGCTTCCGGTAGTCAATAAACCGGTAAACCAGCAATAGA
CATAAGCGGCTATTTAACGACCCTGCCCTGAACCGACGACCGGGTCGAATTTGCTTTCGAATTTCTGCCA
TTCATCCGCTTATTATCACTTATTCAGGCGTAGCAACCAGGCGTTTAAGGGCACCAATAACTGCCTTAAA
AAAATTACGCCCCGCCCTGCCACTCATCGCAGTACTGTTGTAATTCATTAAGCATTCTGCCGACATGGAA
GCCATCACAAACGGCATGATGAACCTGAATCGCCAGCGGCATCAGCACCTTGTCGCCTTGCGTATAATAT
TTGCCCATGGTGAAAACGGGGGCGAAGAAGTTGTCCATATTGGCCACGTTTAAATCAAAACTGGTGAAAC
TCACCCAGGGATTGGCTGAGACGAAAAACATATTCTCAATAAACCCTTTAGGGAAATAGGCCAGGTTTTC
ACCGTAACACGCCACATCTTGCGAATATATGTGTAGAAACTGCCGGAAATCGTCGTGGTATTCACTCCAG
AGCGATGAAAACGTTTCAGTTTGCTCATGGAAAACGGTGTAACAAGGGTGAACACTATCCCATATCACCA
GCTCACCGTCTTTCATTGCCATACGGAATTCCGGATGAGCATTCATCAGGCGGGCAAGAATGTGAATAAA
GGCCGGATAAAACTTGTGCTTATTTTTCTTTACGGTCTTTAAAAAGGCCGTAATATCCAGCTGAACGGTC
TGGTTATAGGTACATTGAGCAACTGACTGAAATGCCTCAAAATGTTCTTTACGATGCCATTGGGATATAT
CAACGGTGGTATATCCAGTGATTTTTTTCTCCATTTTAGCTTCCTTAGCTCCTGAAAATCTCGATAACTC
AAAAAATACGCCCGGTAGTGATCTTATTTCATTATGGTGAAAGTTGGAACCTCTTACGTGCCGATCAACG
TCTCATTTTCGCCAAAAGTTGGCCCAGGGCTTCCCGGTATCAACAGGGACACCAGGATTTATTTATTCTG
CGAAGTGATCTTCCGTCACAGGTATTTATTCGGCGCAAAGTGCGTCGGGTGATGCTGCCAACTTACTGAT
TTAGTGTATGATGGTGTTTTTGAGGTGCTCCAGTGGCTTCTGTTTCTATCAGCTGTCCCTTTCACACAAC
ATAGCCACGGGTGTTCAGCTACTGACGGGGTGGTGCGTAACGGCAAAAGCACCGCCGGACATCAGCGCTA
GCGGAGTGTATACTGGCTTACTATGTTGGCACTGATGAGGGTGTCAGTGAAGTGCTTCATGTGGCAGGAG
AAAAAAGGCTGCACCGGTGCGTCAGCAGAATATGTGATACAGGATATATTCCGCTTCCTCGCTCACTGAC
TCGCTACGCTCGGTCGTTCGACTGCGGCGAGCGGAAATGGCTTACGAACGGGGCGGAGATTTCCTGGAAG
ATGCCAGGAAGATACTTAACAGGGAAGTGAGAGGGCCGCGGCAAAGCCGTTTTTCCATAGGCTCCGCCCC
CCTGACAAGCATCACGAAATCTGACGCTCAAATCAGTGGTGACGAAACCCGACAGGACTATAAAGATACC
AGGCGTTTCCCCCTGGCGGCTCCCTCGTGCGCTCTCCTGTTCCTGCCTTTCGGTTTACCGGTGTCATTCC
GCTGTTATGGCCGCGTTTGTCTCATTCCACGCCTGACACTCAGTTCCGGGTAGGCAGTTCGCTCCAAGCT
GGACTGTATGCACGAACCCCCCGTTCAGTCCGACCGCTGCGCCTTATCCGGTAACTATCGTCTTGAGTCC
AACCCGGAAAGACATGCAAAAGCACCACTGGCAGCAGCCACTGGTAATTGATTTAGAGGAGTTAGTCTTG
AAGTCATGCGCCGGTTAAGGCTAAACTGAAAGGACAAGTTTTGGTGACTGCGCTCCTCCAAGCCAGTTAC
CTCGGTTCAAAGAGTTGGTAGCTCAGAGAACCTTCGAAAAACCGCCCTGCAAGGCGGTTTTTTCGTTTTC
AGAGCAAGAGATTACGCGCAGACCAAAACGATCTCAAGAAGATCATCTTATTAATCAGATAAAATATTTC
TAGATTTCAGTGCAATTTATCTCTTCAAATGTAGCACCTGAAGTCAGCCCCATACGATATAAGTTGTAAT
TCTCATGTTTGACAGCTTATCACCCAGTCCTGCTCGCTTCGCTACTTGGCCATACCCACGCCGAAACAAG
CGCTCATGAGCCCGAAGTGGCGAGCCCGATCTTCCCCATCGGTGATGTCTTCCCTCGACTCACACTTGGG
